>Addgene plasmid #134420 | S3_008_026_MV1 | depositor full sequence | sequence record 258378 | S3_008_026_MV1 sequence 6799 bps
CCGAGCGGCCGCGTGTTACAACCAATTAACCAATTCTGATTAGAAAAACTCATCGAGCATCAAATGAAAC
TGCAATTTATTCATATCAGGATTATCAATACCATATTTTTGAAAAAGCCGTTTCTGTAATGAAGGAGAAA
ACTCACCGAGGCAGTTCCATAGGATGGCAAGATCCTGGTATCGGTCTGCGATTCCGACTCGTCCAACATC
AATACAACCTATTAATTTCCCCTCGTCAAAAATAAGGTTATCAAGTGAGAAATCACCATGAGTGACGACT
GAATCCGGTGAGAATGGCAAAAGCTTATGCATTTCTTTCCAGACTTGTTCAACAGGCCAGCCATTACGCT
CGTCATCAAAATCACTCGCATCAACCAAACCGTTATTCATTCGTGATTGCGCCTGAGCGAGGCGAAATAC
GCGATCGCTGTTAAAAGGACAATTACAAACAGGAATCGAATGCAACCGGCGCAGGAACACTGCCAGCGCA
TCAACAATATTTTCACCTGAATCAGGATATTCTTCTAATACCTGGAATGCTGTTTTCCCGGGGATCGCAG
TGGTGAGTAACCATGCATCATCAGGAGTACGGATAAAATGCTTGATGGTCGGAAGAGGCATAAATTCCGT
CAGCCAGTTTAGTCTGACCATCTCATCTGTAACATCATTGGCAACGCTACCTTTGCCATGTTTCAGAAAC
AACTCTGGCGCATCGGGCTTCCCATACAATCGATAGATTGTCGCACCTGATTGCCCGACATTATCGCGAG
CCCATTTATACCCATATAAATCAGCATCCATGTTGGAATTTAATCGCGGCCTGGAGCAAGACGTTTCCCG
TTGAATATGGCTCATAACACCCCTTGTATTACTGTTTATGTAAGCAGACAGTTTTATTGTTCATGATGAT
ATATTTTTATCTTGTGCAATGTAACATCAGAGATTTTGAGACACAACGTGGCTTTGTTGAATAAATCGAA
CTTTTGCTGAGTTGAAGGATCAGTCATGACCAAAATCCCTTAACGTGAGTTTTCGTTCCACTGAGCGTCA
GACCCCGTAGAAAAGATCAAAGGATCTTCTTGAGATCCTTTTTTTCTGCGCGTAATCTGCTGCTTGCAAA
CAAAAAAACCACCGCTACCAGCGGTGGTTTGTTTGCCGGATCAAGAGCTACCAACTCTTTTTCCGAAGGT
AACTGGCTTCAGCAGAGCGCAGATACCAAATACTGTTCTTCTAGTGTAGCCGTAGTTAGGCCACCACTTC
AAGAACTCTGTAGCACCGCCTACATACCTCGCTCTGCTAATCCTGTTACCAGTGGCTGCTGCCAGTGGCG
ATAAGTCGTGTCTTACCGGGTTGGACTCAAGACGATAGTTACCGGATAAGGCGCAGCGGTCGGGCTGAAC
GGGGGGTTCGTGCACACAGCCCAGCTTGGAGCGAACGACCTACACCGAACTGAGATACCTACAGCGTGAG
CTATGAGAAAGCGCCACGCTTCCCGAAGGGAGAAAGGCGGACAGGTATCCGGTAAGCGGCAGGGTCGGAA
CAGGAGAGCGCACGAGGGAGCTTCCAGGGGGAAACGCCTGGTATCTTTATAGTCCTGTCGGGTTTCGCCA
CCTCTGACTTGAGCGTCGATTTTTGTGATGCTCGTCAGGGGGGCGGAGCCTATGGAAAAACGCCAGCAAC
GCGGCCTTTTTACGGTTCCTGGCCTTTTGCTGGCCTTTTGCTCACATGTTCTTTCCTGCGTTATCCCCTG
ATTCTGTGGATAACCGTGCGGCCGCCCCTGAATTCGCATCTAGACTGAACTGGCCGATAATTGCAGACGA
ACGAAGAGGATGTCCAATATTTTTTTTAAGGAATAAGGATACTTCAAGACTAGATTCCCCCCTGCATTCC
CATCAGAACCGTAAACCTTGGCGCTTTCCTTGGGAAGTATTCAAGAAGTGCCTTGTCCGGTTTCTGTGGC
TCACAAACCAGCGCGCCCGATATGGCTTTCTTTTCACTTATGAATGTACCAGTACGGGACAATTAGAACG
CTCCTGTAACAATCTCTTTGCAAATGTGGGGTTACATTCTAACCATGTCACACTGCTGACGAAATTCAAA
GTAAAAAAAAATGGGACCACGTCTTGAGAACGATAGATTTTCTTTATTTTACATTGAACAGTCGTTGTCT
CAGCGCGCTTTATGTTTTCATTCATACTTCATATTATAAAATAACAAAAGAAGAATTTCATATTCACGCC
CAAGAAATCAGGCTGCTTTCCAAATGCAATTGACACTTCATTAGCCATCACACAAAACTCTTTCTTGCTG
GAGCTTCTTTTAAAAAAGACCTCAGTACACCAAACACGTTACCCGACCTCGTTATTTTACGACAACTATG
ATAAAATTCTGAAGAAAAAATAAAAAAATTTTCATACTTCTTGCTTTTATTTAAACCATTGAATGATTTC
TTTTGAACAAAACTACCTGTTTCACCAAAGGAAATAGAAAGAAAAAATCAATTAGAAGAAAACAAAAAAC
AAAAGATCTATGCCAAAGAAGAAGAGAAAGGTTGGTTCTCGTTTCAACAAGCTCGACCTCAATCTTCTGG
TCGCCCTGGATGCACTGCTCACGGAGATGAGCATCAGCCGCGCCGCCGAAAAGATCCATCTGAGCCAGTC
GGCCATGAGCAATGCCCTGGCGCGGCTGCGCGAGTATTTCGATGATGAATTGCTGATCCAGGTGGGCCGG
CGCATGGAGCCCACGCCGCGCGCCGAGGTGCTCAAGGATGCGGTGCATGATGTGCTGCGGCGTATCGATG
GCTCCATCGCGGCGCTGCCGGCCTTCGTGCCGGCCGAGTCCACGCGCGAGTTTCGCATCTCGGTTTCGGA
CTTTACGCTCTCCGTCCTCATCCCCCGGGTGCTGGCGCGCGCGCACGCCGAGGGCAAGCACATCCGCTTT
GCCCTGATGCCGCAGGTGCAAGACCCGACCCGCTCGCTGGATCGGGCCGAGGTGGACCTGCTGGTCTTGC
CGCAGGAATTCTGCACGCCCGATCATCCTGCCGAAGAGGTCTTCCGCGAACGGCATGTCTGCGTGGTCTG
GCGCGACAGTGCGCTGGCGCAAGGCGAGCTGACGCTGGAACGCTACATGGCCTCAGGCCATGTGGTGATG
GTGCCGCCTGGGGCCAATGCGTCGTCGGTGGAGGCGTGGATGGCCAGGAAGCTGGGCTTTGCGCGCCGGG
TGGAAGTGACCAGCTTCAGCTTCGCTTCTGCGCTGGCGCTGGTACAGGGGACGGACCGCATCGCCACGGT
GCATGCCCGGCTGGCGCAGCTGCTGGCTCCGCAATGGCCGGTGGTGATCAAGGAGAGTCCGCTGTCGCTG
GGCGAGATGCGGCAGATGATGCAGTGGCATCGCTACCGCAGCAATGATCCTGGCATCCAGTGGCTGCGTC
GGGTGTTTCTGGAGAGTGCGCAGGAGATGGATGCGGCGCTGCCAGGCATCTGCGGATCCGATCCAAAAAA
GAAGAGAAAGGTAGATCCAAAAAAGAAGAGAAAGGTATAACTCGAGTGGCATTGAATTGAATTGAAATCG
ATAGATCAATTTTTTTCTTTTCTCTTTCCCCATCCTTTACGCTAAAATAATAGTTTATTTTATTTTTTGA
ATATTTTTTATTTATATACGTATATATAGACTATTATTTATCTTTTAATGATTATTAAGATTTTTATTAA
AAAAAAATTCGCTCCTCTTTTAATGCCTTTATGCAGTTTTTTTTTCCCATTCGATATTTCTATGTGCTGC
CAAACCAGATGTCAACACAGCTACAACGAAGCTTCGTCTTTTCTTGAAGAAAAGAGGAAGCTCGCTAAAT
GGGATTCCACTTTCCGTTCCCTGCCAGCTGATGGAAAAAGGTTAGTGGAACGATGAAGAATAAAAAGAGA
GATCCACTGAGGTGAAATTTCAGCTGACAGCGAGTTTCATGATCGTGATGAACAATGGTAACGAGTTGTG
GCTGTTGCCAGGGAGGGTGGTTCTCACCAAATCGCTACTTGGGTTTGAGATTGGTAAAATTGATTGTTTG
GATGGCAATCATCTATGGAATGGATATTATATAACAAAGAAGAAATAATGAACTGATTCTCTTCCTCCTT
CTTGTCCTTTCTTAATTCTGTTGTAATTACCTTCCTTTGTAATTTTTTTTGTAATTATTCTTCTTAATAA
TCCAAACAAACACACATATTACAATAAGATCTATGGTTTCAAAGGGCGAAGAAGACAATATGGCTATTAT
TAAGGAATTCATGAGATTCAAGGTCCACATGGAAGGTTCTGTCAACGGTCACGAATTCGAAATTGAAGGT
GAAGGTGAAGGTAGACCATACGAAGGTACCCAAACCGCTAAGTTGAAGGTCACCAAGGGTGGTCCATTGC
CATTCGCTTGGGATATTTTGTCTCCACAATTCATGTACGGTTCTAAGGCTTACGTCAAGCACCCAGCTGA
TATTCCAGATTACTTGAAGTTGTCTTTCCCAGAAGGTTTCAAGTGGGAAAGAGTCATGAACTTCGAAGAT
GGTGGTGTCGTCACCGTCACCCAAGATTCTTCTTTGCAAGATGGTGAATTCATTTACAAGGTCAAGTTGA
GAGGTACCAACTTCCCATCTGATGGTCCAGTCATGCAAAAGAAGACCATGGGTTGGGAAGCTTCTTCTGA
AAGAATGTACCCAGAAGATGGTGCTTTGAAGGGTGAAATTAAGCAAAGATTGAAGTTGAAGGATGGTGGT
CACTACGATGCTGAAGTCAAGACCACCTACAAGGCTAAGAAGCCAGTCCAATTGCCAGGTGCTTACAACG
TCAACATTAAGTTGGATATTACCTCTCACAACGAAGATTACACCATTGTCGAACAATACGAAAGAGCTGA
AGGTAGACACTCTACCGGTGGTATGGATGAATTGTACAAGTAAATCCTAACTCGAGATAAAGCAATCTTG
ATGAGGATAATGATTTTTTTTTGAATATACATAAATACTACCGTTTTTCTGCTAGATTTTGTGATGACGT
AAATAAGTACATATTACTTTTTAAGCCAAGACAAGATTAAGCATTAACTTTACCCTTTTCTTTCTAAGTT
TCAATATTAGTTATCACTGTTTAAAAGTTATGGCGAGAACGTCGGCGGTTAAAATATATTACCCTGAACG
GCTGAGCAGTTACAGAGATGTTACGAACCACTAGTGCACTGCAGTACACGGTTTCCTTGAAATTTTTTTG
ATTCGGTAATCTCCGAACAGAAGGAAGAACGAAGGAAGGAGCACAGACTTAGATTGGTATATATACGCAT
ATGTAGTGTTGAAGAAACATGAAATTGCCCAGTATTCTTAACCCAACTGCACAGAACAAAAACGTGCAGG
AAACGAAGATAAATCATGTCGAAAGCTACATATAAGGAACGTGCTGCTACTCATCCTAGTCCTGTTGCTG
CCAAGCTATTTAATATCATGCACGAAAAGCAAACAAACTTGTGTGCTTCATTGGATGTTCGTACCACCAA
GGAATTACTGGAGTTAGTTGAAGCATTAGGTCCCAAAATTTGTTTACTAAAAACACATGTGGATATCTTG
ACTGATTTTTCCATGGAGGGCACAGTTAAGCCGCTAAAGGCATTATCCGCCAAGTACAATTTTTTACTCT
TCGAGGACAGAAAATTTGCTGACATTGGTAATACAGTCAAATTGCAGTACTCTGCGGGTGTATACAGAAT
AGCAGAATGGGCAGACATTACGAATGCACACGGTGTGGTGGGCCCAGGTATTGTTAGCGGTTTGAAGCAG
GCGGCAGAAGAAGTAACAAAGGAACCTAGAGGCCTTTTGATGTTAGCAGAATTGTCATGCAAGGGCTCCC
TATCTACTGGAGAATATACTAAGGGTACTGTTGACATTGCGAAGAGCGACAAAGATTTTGTTATCGGCTT
TATTGCTCAAAGAGACATGGGTGGAAGAGATGAAGGTTACGATTGGTTGATTATGACACCCGGTGTGGGT
TTAGATGACAAGGGAGATGCATTGGGTCAACAGTATAGAACCGTGGATGATGTGGTTTCTACAGGATCTG
ACATTATTATTGTTGGAAGAGGACTATTTGCAAAGGGAAGGGATGCTAAGGTAGAGGGTGAACGTTACAG
AAAAGCAGGCTGGGAAGCATATTTGAGAAGATGCGGCCAGCAAAACTAAAAAACTGTATTATAAGTAAAT
GCATGTATACTAAACTCACAAATTAGAGCTTCAATTTAATTATATCAGTTATTACCCGAGTATCACGTGC
TATAAAAATAATTATAATTTAAATTTTTTAATATAAATATATAAATTAAAAATAGAAAGTAAAAAAAGAA
ATTAAAGAAAAAATAGTTTTTGTTTTCCGAAGATGTAAAAGACTCTAGGGGGATCGCCAACAAATACTAC
CTTTTATCTTGCTCTTCCTGCTCTCAGGTATTAATGCCGAATTGTTTCATCTTGTCTGTGTAGAAAACCA
CACACGAAAATCCTGTGATTTTACATTTTACTTATCGTTAATCGAATGTATATCTATTTAATCTGCTTTT
CTTGTCTAATAAATATATATGTAAAGTACGCTTTTTGTTGAAATTTTTTAAACCTTTGTTTATTTTTTTT
TCTTCATTCCGTAACTCTTCTACCTTCTTTATTTACTTTCTAAAATCCAAATACAAAACATAAAAATAAA
TAAACACAGAGTAAATTCCCAAATTATTCCATCATTAAAAGATACGAGGCGCGTGTAAGTTACAGGCAAG
CGATCCGTC
Features (pLannotate 1.2.2; 9 found; start..end, strand, type, name):
     40..855     -  CDS            KanR: aminoglycoside phosphotransferase; aph(3')-Ia; confers resistance to kanamycin in bacteria or G418 (Geneticin®) in eukaryotes
   1080..1668    +  rep_origin     ori: high-copy-number ColE1/pMB1/pBR322/pUC origin of replication
   3493..3513    +  CDS            SV40 NLS: nuclear localization signal of SV40 (simian virus 40) large T antigen
   3517..3537    +  CDS            SV40 NLS: nuclear localization signal of SV40 (simian virus 40) large T antigen
   3551..3775    +  terminator     PGK1 terminator (fragment): S. cerevisae PGK1; transcription terminator for 3-phosphoglycerate kinase gene
   4233..4940    +  CDS            mCherry: mCherry is a basic (constitutively fluorescent) red fluorescent protein published in 2004, derived from Discosoma sp.. It is reported to be a very rapidly-maturing monomer with low acid sensitivity.
   5229..5405    +  promoter       URA3 promoter (fragment): S. cerevisiae URA3
   5406..6209    +  CDS            URA3: orotidine-5'-phosphate decarboxylase, required for uracil biosynthesis; S. cerevisiae URA3; yeast auxotrophic marker, counterselectable with 5-fluoroorotic acid (5-FOA)
   6292..6795    +  misc_feature   CEN/ARS: S. cerevisiae CEN6 centromere fused to an autonomously replicating sequence
