>Addgene plasmid #134420 | S3_008_026_MV1 | addgene full sequence | sequence record 266898 | Addgene NGS Result
CCAAAGAAGAAGAGAAAGGTTGGTTCTCGTTTCAACAAGCTCGACCTCAATCTTCTGGTCGCCCTGGATG
CACTGCTCACGGAGATGAGCATCAGCCGCGCCGCCGAAAAGATCCATCTGAGCCAGTCGGCCATGAGCAA
TGCCCTGGCGCGGCTGCGCGAGTATTTCGATGATGAATTGCTGATCCAGGTGGGCCGGCGCATGGAGCCC
ACGCCGCGCGCCGAGGTGCTCAAGGATGCGGTGCATGATGTGCTGCGGCGTATCGATGGCTCCATCGCGG
CGCTGCCGGCCTTCGTGCCGGCCGAGTCCACGCGCGAGTTTCGCATCTCGGTTTCGGACTTTACGCTCTC
CGTCCTCATCCCCCGGGTGCTGGCGCGCGCGCACGCCGAGGGCAAGCACATCCGCTTTGCCCTGATGCCG
CAGGTGCAAGACCCGACCCGCTCGCTGGATCGGGCCGAGGTGGACCTGCTGGTCTTGCCGCAGGAATTCT
GCACGCCCGATCATCCTGCCGAAGAGGTCTTCCGCGAACGGCATGTCTGCGTGGTCTGGCGCGACAGTGC
GCTGGCGCAAGGCGAGCTGACGCTGGAACGCTACATGGCCTCAGGCCATGTGGTGATGGTGCCGCCTGGG
GCCAATGCGTCGTCGGTGGAGGCGTGGATGGCCAGGAAGCTGGGCTTTGCGCGCCGGGTGGAAGTGACCA
GCTTCAGCTTCGCTTCTGCGCTGGCGCTGGTACAGGGGACGGACCGCATCGCCACGGTGCATGCCCGGCT
GGCGCAGCTGCTGGCTCCGCAATGGCCGGTGGTGATCAAGGAGAGTCCGCTGTCGCTGGGCGAGATGCGG
CAGATGATGCAGTGGCATCGCTACCGCAGCAATGATCCTGGCATCCAGTGGCTGCGTCGGGTGTTTCTGG
AGAGTGCGCAGGAGATGGATGCGGCGCTGCCAGGCATCTGCGGATCCTGAGACCAGGCTGCCAGGCATCT
GCGGATCCGATCCAAAAAAGAAGAGAAAGGTAGATCCAAAAAAGAAGAGAAAGGTATAACTCGAGTGGCA
TTGAATTGAATTGAAATCGATAGATCAATTTTTTTCTTTTCTCTTTCCCCATCCTTTACGCTAAAATAAT
AGTTTATTTTATTTTTTGAATATTTTTTATTTATATACGTATATATAGACTATTATTTATCTTTTAATGA
TTATTAAGATTTTTATTAAAAAAAAATTCGCTCCTCTTTTAATGCCTTTATGCAGTTTTTTTTTCCCATT
CGATATTTCTATGTGCTGCCAAACCAGATGTCAACACAGCTACAACGAAGCTTCGTCTTTTCTTGAAGAA
AAGAGGAAGCTCGCTAAATGGGATTCCACTTTCCGTTCCCTGCCAGCTGATGGAAAAAGGTTAGTGGAAC
GATGAAGAATAAAAAGAGAGATCCACTGAGGTGAAATTTCAGCTGACAGCGAGTTTCATGATCGTGATGA
ACAATGGTAACGAGTTGTGGCTGTTGCCAGGGAGGGTGGTTCTCACCAAATCGCTACTTGGGTTTGAGAT
TGGTAAAATTGATTGTTTGGATGGCAATCATCTATGGAATGGATATTATATAACAAAGAAGAAATAATGA
ACTGATTCTCTTCCTCCTTCTTGTCCTTTCTTAATTCTGTTGTAATTACCTTCCTTTGTAATTTTTTTTG
TAATTATTCTTCTTAATAATCCAAACAAACACACATATTACAATAAGATCTATGGTTTCAAAGGGCGAAG
AAGACAATATGGCTATTATTAAGGAATTCATGAGATTCAAGGTCCACATGGAAGGTTCTGTCAACGGTCA
CGAATTCGAAATTGAAGGTGAAGGTGAAGGTAGACCATACGAAGGTACCCAAACCGCTAAGTTGAAGGTC
ACCAAGGGTGGTCCATTGCCATTCGCTTGGGATATTTTGTCTCCACAATTCATGTACGGTTCTAAGGCTT
ACGTCAAGCACCCAGCTGATATTCCAGATTACTTGAAGTTGTCTTTCCCAGAAGGTTTCAAGTGGGAAAG
AGTCATGAACTTCGAAGATGGTGGTGTCGTCACCGTCACCCAAGATTCTTCTTTGCAAGATGGTGAATTC
ATTTACAAGGTCAAGTTGAGAGGTACCAACTTCCCATCTGATGGTCCAGTCATGCAAAAGAAGACCATGG
GTTGGGAAGCTTCTTCTGAAAGAATGTACCCAGAAGATGGTGCTTTGAAGGGTGAAATTAAGCAAAGATT
GAAGTTGAAGGATGGTGGTCACTACGATGCTGAAGTCAAGACCACCTACAAGGCTAAGAAGCCAGTCCAA
TTGCCAGGTGCTTACAACGTCAACATTAAGTTGGATATTACCTCTCACAACGAAGATTACACCATTGTCG
AACAATACGAAAGAGCTGAAGGTAGACACTCTACCGGTGGTATGGATGAATTGTACAAGTAAATCCTAAC
TCGAGATAAAGCAATCTTGATGAGGATAATGATTTTTTTTTGAATATACATAAATACTACCGTTTTTCTG
CTAGATTTTGTGATGACGTAAATAAGTACATATTACTTTTTAAGCCAAGACAAGATTAAGCATTAACTTT
ACCCTTTTCTTTCTAAGTTTCAATATTAGTTATCACTGTTTAAAAGTTATGGCGAGAACGTCGGCGGTTA
AAATATATTACCCTGAACGGCTGAGCAGTTACAGAGATGTTACGAACCACTAGTGCACTGCAGTACACGG
TTTCCTTGAAATTTTTTTGATTCGGTAATCTCCGAACAGAAGGAAGAACGAAGGAAGGAGCACAGACTTA
GATTGGTATATATACGCATATGTAGTGTTGAAGAAACATGAAATTGCCCAGTATTCTTAACCCAACTGCA
CAGAACAAAAACGTGCAGGAAACGAAGATAAATCATGTCGAAAGCTACATATAAGGAACGTGCTGCTACT
CATCCTAGTCCTGTTGCTGCCAAGCTATTTAATATCATGCACGAAAAGCAAACAAACTTGTGTGCTTCAT
TGGATGTTCGTACCACCAAGGAATTACTGGAGTTAGTTGAAGCATTAGGTCCCAAAATTTGTTTACTAAA
AACACATGTGGATATCTTGACTGATTTTTCCATGGAGGGCACAGTTAAGCCGCTAAAGGCATTATCCGCC
AAGTACAATTTTTTACTCTTCGAGGACAGAAAATTTGCTGACATTGGTAATACAGTCAAATTGCAGTACT
CTGCGGGTGTATACAGAATAGCAGAATGGGCAGACATTACGAATGCACACGGTGTGGTGGGCCCAGGTAT
TGTTAGCGGTTTGAAGCAGGCGGCAGAAGAAGTAACAAAGGAACCTAGAGGCCTTTTGATGTTAGCAGAA
TTGTCATGCAAGGGCTCCCTATCTACTGGAGAATATACTAAGGGTACTGTTGACATTGCGAAGAGCGACA
AAGATTTTGTTATCGGCTTTATTGCTCAAAGAGACATGGGTGGAAGAGATGAAGGTTACGATTGGTTGAT
TATGACACCCGGTGTGGGTTTAGATGACAAGGGAGATGCATTGGGTCAACAGTATAGAACCGTGGATGAT
GTGGTTTCTACAGGATCTGACATTATTATTGTTGGAAGAGGACTATTTGCAAAGGGAAGGGATGCTAAGG
TAGAGGGTGAACGTTACAGAAAAGCAGGCTGGGAAGCATATTTGAGAAGATGCGGCCAGCAAAACTAAAA
AACTGTATTATAAGTAAATGCATGTATACTAAACTCACAAATTAGAGCTTCAATTTAATTATATCAGTTA
TTACCCGAGTATCACGTGCTATAAAAATAATTATAATTTAAATTTTTTAATATAAATATATAAATTAAAA
ATAGAAAGTAAAAAAAGAAATTAAAGAAAAAATAGTTTTTGTTTTCCGAAGATGTAAAAGACTCTAGGGG
GATCGCCAACAAATACTACCTTTTATCTTGCTCTTCCTGCTCTCAGGTATTAATGCCGAATTGTTTCATC
TTGTCTGTGTAGAAAACCACACACGAAAATCCTGTGATTTTACATTTTACTTATCGTTAATCGAATGTAT
ATCTATTTAATCTGCTTTTCTTGTCTAATAAATATATATGTAAAGTACGCTTTTTGTTGAAATTTTTTAA
ACCTTTGTTTATTTTTTTTTCTTCATTCCGTAACTCTTCTACCTTCTTTATTTACTTTCTAAAATCCAAA
TACAAAACATAAAAATAAATAAACACAGAGTAAATTCCCAAATTATTCCATCATTAAAAGATACGAGGCG
CGTGTAAGTTACAGGCAAGCGATCCGTCCCGAGCGGCCGCGTGTTACAACCAATTAACCAATTCTGATTA
GAAAAACTCATCGAGCATCAAATGAAACTGCAATTTATTCATATCAGGATTATCAATACCATATTTTTGA
AAAAGCCGTTTCTGTAATGAAGGAGAAAACTCACCGAGGCAGTTCCATAGGATGGCAAGATCCTGGTATC
GGTCTGCGATTCCGACTCGTCCAACATCAATACAACCTATTAATTTCCCCTCGTCAAAAATAAGGTTATC
AAGTGAGAAATCACCATGAGTGACGACTGAATCCGGTGAGAATGGCAAAAGCTTATGCATTTCTTTCCAG
ACTTGTTCAACAGGCCAGCCATTACGCTCGTCATCAAAATCACTCGCATCAACCAAACCGTTATTCATTC
GTGATTGCGCCTGAGCGAGGCGAAATACGCGATCGCTGTTAAAAGGACAATTACAAACAGGAATCGAATG
CAACCGGCGCAGGAACACTGCCAGCGCATCAACAATATTTTCACCTGAATCAGGATATTCTTCTAATACC
TGGAATGCTGTTTTCCCGGGGATCGCAGTGGTGAGTAACCATGCATCATCAGGAGTACGGATAAAATGCT
TGATGGTCGGAAGAGGCATAAATTCCGTCAGCCAGTTTAGTCTGACCATCTCATCTGTAACATCATTGGC
AACGCTACCTTTGCCATGTTTCAGAAACAACTCTGGCGCATCGGGCTTCCCATACAATCGATAGATTGTC
GCACCTGATTGCCCGACATTATCGCGAGCCCATTTATACCCATATAAATCAGCATCCATGTTGGAATTTA
ATCGCGGCCTGGAGCAAGACGTTTCCCGTTGAATATGGCTCATAACACCCCTTGTATTACTGTTTATGTA
AGCAGACAGTTTTATTGTTCATGATGATATATTTTTATCTTGTGCAATGTAACATCAGAGATTTTGAGAC
ACAACGTGGCTTTGTTGAATAAATCGAACTTTTGCTGAGTTGAAGGATCAGTCATGACCAAAATCCCTTA
ACGTGAGTTTTCGTTCCACTGAGCGTCAGACCCCGTAGAAAAGATCAAAGGATCTTCTTGAGATCCTTTT
TTTCTGCGCGTAATCTGCTGCTTGCAAACAAAAAAACCACCGCTACCAGCGGTGGTTTGTTTGCCGGATC
AAGAGCTACCAACTCTTTTTCCGAAGGTAACTGGCTTCAGCAGAGCGCAGATACCAAATACTGTTCTTCT
AGTGTAGCCGTAGTTAGGCCACCACTTCAAGAACTCTGTAGCACCGCCTACATACCTCGCTCTGCTAATC
CTGTTACCAGTGGCTGCTGCCAGTGGCGATAAGTCGTGTCTTACCGGGTTGGACTCAAGACGATAGTTAC
CGGATAAGGCGCAGCGGTCGGGCTGAACGGGGGGTTCGTGCACACAGCCCAGCTTGGAGCGAACGACCTA
CACCGAACTGAGATACCTACAGCGTGAGCTATGAGAAAGCGCCACGCTTCCCGAAGGGAGAAAGGCGGAC
AGGTATCCGGTAAGCGGCAGGGTCGGAACAGGAGAGCGCACGAGGGAGCTTCCAGGGGGAAACGCCTGGT
ATCTTTATAGTCCTGTCGGGTTTCGCCACCTCTGACTTGAGCGTCGATTTTTGTGATGCTCGTCAGGGGG
GCGGAGCCTATGGAAAAACGCCAGCAACGCGGCCTTTTTACGGTTCCTGGCCTTTTGCTGGCCTTTTGCT
CACATGTTCTTTCCTGCGTTATCCCCTGATTCTGTGGATAACCGTGCGGCCGCCCCTGAATTCGCATCTA
GACTGAACTGGCCGATAATTGCAGACGAACGAAGAGGATGTCCAATATTTTTTTTAAGGAATAAGGATAC
TTCAAGACTAGATTCCCCCCTGCATTCCCATCAGAACCGTAAACCTTGGCGCTTTCCTTGGGAAGTATTC
AAGAAGTGCCTTGTCCGGTTTCTGTGGCTCACAAACCAGCGCGCCCGATATGGCTTTCTTTTCACTTATG
AATGTACCAGTACGGGACAATTAGAACGCTCCTGTAACAATCTCTTTGCAAATGTGGGGTTACATTCTAA
CCATGTCACACTGCTGACGAAATTCAAAGTAAAAAAAAATGGGACCACGTCTTGAGAACGATAGATTTTC
TTTATTTTACATTGAACAGTCGTTGTCTCAGCGCGCTTTATGTTTTCATTCATACTTCATATTATAAAAT
AACAAAAGAAGAATTTCATATTCACGCCCAAGAAATCAGGCTGCTTTCCAAATGCAATTGACACTTCATT
AGCCATCACACAAAACTCTTTCTTGCTGGAGCTTCTTTTAAAAAAGACCTCAGTACACCAAACACGTTAC
CCGACCTCGTTATTTTACGACAACTATGATAAAATTCTGAAGAAAAAATAAAAAAATTTTCATACTTCTT
GCTTTTATTTAAACCATTGAATGATTTCTTTTGAACAAAACTACCTGTTTCACCAAAGGAAATAGAAAGA
AAAAATCAATTAGAAGAAAACAAAAAACAAAAGATCTATG
Features (pLannotate 1.2.2; 9 found; start..end, strand, type, name):
    992..1012    +  CDS            SV40 NLS: nuclear localization signal of SV40 (simian virus 40) large T antigen
   1016..1036    +  CDS            SV40 NLS: nuclear localization signal of SV40 (simian virus 40) large T antigen
   1050..1274    +  terminator     PGK1 terminator (fragment): S. cerevisae PGK1; transcription terminator for 3-phosphoglycerate kinase gene
   1732..2439    +  CDS            mCherry: mCherry is a basic (constitutively fluorescent) red fluorescent protein published in 2004, derived from Discosoma sp.. It is reported to be a very rapidly-maturing monomer with low acid sensitivity.
   2728..2904    +  promoter       URA3 promoter (fragment): S. cerevisiae URA3
   2905..3708    +  CDS            URA3: orotidine-5'-phosphate decarboxylase, required for uracil biosynthesis; S. cerevisiae URA3; yeast auxotrophic marker, counterselectable with 5-fluoroorotic acid (5-FOA)
   3791..4294    +  misc_feature   CEN/ARS: S. cerevisiae CEN6 centromere fused to an autonomously replicating sequence
   4338..5153    -  CDS            KanR: aminoglycoside phosphotransferase; aph(3')-Ia; confers resistance to kanamycin in bacteria or G418 (Geneticin®) in eukaryotes
   5378..5966    +  rep_origin     ori: high-copy-number ColE1/pMB1/pBR322/pUC origin of replication
