[The description below was written by a language model from this plasmid's Addgene catalogue record and pLannotate feature annotations shown in this document.]
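Description:
S3_008_026_MV1 is a yeast expression plasmid built on the pYTKMV1 backbone that carries a two-gene naringenin biosensor circuit for Saccharomyces cerevisiae. It is a shuttle vector. In E. coli it replicates from a ColE1/pUC-type origin and is selected with kanamycin through the aph(3')-Ia KanR gene; the catalogue lists it as low copy even though this origin type is usually annotated as high copy. In yeast it is maintained as a stable, low-copy episome by a CEN6/ARS element and selected by uracil prototrophy through URA3, which is also counterselectable with 5-FOA.

The first transcription unit uses the RPL18B promoter and PGK1 terminator to express FdeR, a flavonoid-responsive bacterial transcriptional regulator, designed with an N-terminal NLS and two tandem C-terminal SV40 NLS copies to direct it to the yeast nucleus. The second unit places mCherry under a GPM1 promoter engineered with the fdeO operator (written "pGMP1" in the insert field), followed by the TDH1 terminator, so that red fluorescence reports FdeR activity at its operator. According to the associated publication title, such sensors were characterised for screening a modularly assembled naringenin biosynthetic library.

The depositor notes that a small insertion 3' of the FdeR insert leaves the C-terminal NLS unfused to the open reading frame. This is in keeping with the sequenced record being slightly longer (6,830 nt) than the depositor's sequence (6,799 nt). The automated annotations of both records find the same nine features, but they do not label FdeR, the N-terminal NLS, the two yeast promoters, fdeO or the TDH1 terminator, which are known only from the catalogue text.
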