Addgene plasmid #134420: S3_008_026_MV1
Purpose: pYTKMV1-pRPL18B_ NLS_FdeR_N_2NLS _tPGK1-pGPM1-fdeO_mcherry_tTDH1
Depositing lab: Mattheos Koffas. Depositing organization: Rensselaer Polytechnic Institute. Publication: Design and Characterization of Biosensors for the Screening of Modular Assembled Naringenin Biosynthetic Library in Saccharomyces cerevisiae. Wang R, Cress BF, Yang Z, Hordines JC 3rd, Zhao S, Jung GY, Wang Z, Koffas MAG. ACS Synth Biol. 2019 Sep 20;8(9):2121-2130. doi: 10.1021/acssynbio.9b00212. Epub 2019 Aug 28. PubMed 31433622.
Backbone
  Vector backbone: pYTKMV1
  Vector type: Yeast Expression
  Selectable markers: URA3
Growth in bacteria
  Bacterial resistance: Kanamycin, 50 μg/mL
  Growth temperature: 37°C
  Growth strain: DH5alpha
  Copy number: Low Copy
Gene/Insert 1
  Gene/Insert name: mCherry
  Insert size (bp): 711
  Mutation: none
  Promoter: pGMP1
  Tag / fusion protein: none
  Cloning method: Unknown
  Sequencing primers: 5′ CTGAACTGGCCGATAATTGCAGACG; 3′ GGTTCGTAACATCTCTGTAACTGCT
Gene/Insert 2
  Gene/Insert name: NLS_FdeR-N_2xNLS
  Insert size (bp): 948
  Mutation: none
  Promoter: pRPL18B
  Tag / fusion protein: none
  Cloning method: Unknown
  Sequencing primers: 5′ CTGAACTGGCCGATAATTGCAGACG; 3′ GGTTCGTAACATCTCTGTAACTGCT
Terms and licenses: Academic/Nonprofit Terms; Industry Terms: Not Available to Industry
Depositor comments: The plasmid contains a small insertion 3' of the insert that results in the C-terminal NLS being unfused to the ORF.
How to cite: S3_008_026_MV1 was a gift from Mattheos Koffas (Addgene plasmid # 134420 ; http://n2t.net/addgene:134420 ; RRID:Addgene_134420)
